Addgene plasmid #205661: LBAPAW
Purpose: shRNAmir backbone for RNA interference, with Ametrine reporter
Depositing lab: Dapeng Wang. Depositing organization: Shandong Medical and Pharmaceutical University. Publication: miR-AB, a miRNA-based shRNA viral toolkit for multicolor-barcoded multiplex RNAi at a single-cell level. Wang D, Xiu J, Zhao J, Luo J. EMBO Rep. 2022 Apr 5;23(4):e53691. doi: 10.15252/embr.202153691. Epub 2022 Feb 24. PubMed 35201651.
Backbone
  Vector backbone: pLVX-Puro
  Backbone manufacturer: Clontech
  Vector type: Lentiviral
Growth in bacteria
  Bacterial resistance: Ampicillin, 100 μg/mL
  Growth temperature: 37°C
  Growth strain: NEB Stable
  Copy number: High Copy
Gene/Insert
  Gene/Insert name: miR-AB
  Species: Synthetic
  Promoter: CBH
  Cloning method: Restriction Enzyme; 5′ cloning site BamHI (unknown if destroyed); 3′ cloning site ApaI (unknown if destroyed)
  Sequencing primers: 3′ PGK Reverse: GCCAGAGGCCACTTGTGTAG
Terms and licenses: Academic/Nonprofit Terms; Industry Terms: Not Available to Industry
How to cite: LBAPAW was a gift from Dapeng Wang (Addgene plasmid # 205661 ; http://n2t.net/addgene:205661 ; RRID:Addgene_205661)
