[The description below was written by a language model from this plasmid's Addgene catalogue record and pLannotate feature annotations shown in this document.]
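Description:
LBAPAW is a lentiviral shRNAmir backbone for RNA interference, built on the pLVX-Puro vector. It is propagated in E. coli as a high-copy plasmid through a ColE1/pUC-type origin, with β-lactamase providing ampicillin selection. The viral portion carries the usual HIV-1 cis elements. LTR sequences flank the transfer cassette, both annotated by the software as truncated 5' LTRs, with nef-derived fragments adjacent to each. Between them lie the Ψ packaging signal with a gag fragment, the Rev response element for Rev-dependent nuclear export of the genomic RNA, and the cPPT/CTS, which aids nuclear import. A WPRE upstream of the 3' LTR enhances transcript stability and expression.

The payload consists of two expression units. The first uses the CBH promoter, annotated as a CMV enhancer, chicken β-actin promoter and hybrid CBA/MVM intron, to drive the synthetic miR-AB cassette, a microRNA-based shRNA scaffold. The feature table annotates only the 3' miR-30a flanking sequence of this cassette, leaving roughly a kilobase between the intron and that flank uncharacterised, so the record does not show what else lies there. The second unit is a mouse PGK promoter driving mAmetrine1.1, a violet-excitable yellow fluorescent protein with a large Stokes shift, which marks transduced cells. No puromycin resistance gene is annotated, suggesting the reporter occupies the position of the parental backbone's mammalian selection marker.

The construct belongs to a viral toolkit for multicolour-barcoded multiplex RNAi at the single-cell level. Different knockdown constructs carry distinguishable fluorescent reporters, and this member provides the Ametrine colour. As deposited it is an empty backbone; the record names no target gene.
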