Features (pLannotate 1.2.2; 24 found; start..end, strand, type, name):
    376..633     +  LTR            5' LTR (truncated): truncated 5' long terminal repeat (LTR) from HIV-1
    680..805     +  misc_feature   HIV-1 Ψ: packaging signal of human immunodeficiency virus type 1
    789..1127    +  CDS            HIV-1 gag (fragment): gag protein from human immunodeficiency virus 1; gag
   1302..1535    +  misc_feature   RRE: The Rev response element (RRE) of HIV-1 allows for Rev-dependent mRNA export from the nucleus to the cytoplasm.
   1912..2012    +  CDS            Rev (fragment): human immunodeficiency virus 1 (HIV-1) Rev protein; rev; enhances nuclear export of unspliced and incompletely spliced viral mRNAs
   2027..2142    +  misc_feature   cPPT/CTS: central polypurine tract and central termination sequence of HIV-1 (lacking the first T)
   2187..2472    +  enhancer       CMV enhancer: human cytomegalovirus immediate early enhancer; contains an 18-bp deletion relative to the standard CMV enhancer
   2474..2751    +  promoter       chicken β-actin promoter: No description available
   2752..2950    +  intron         hybrid intron (fragment): hybrid between chicken β-actin (CBA) and minute virus of mice (MMV) introns (Gray et al., 2011)
   3930..4053    +  ncRNA          3' miR-30a: sequence downstream of the 71-nt precursor of the human miR-30a microRNA (Zeng et al., 2002) miRNA
   4067..4566    +  promoter       PGK promoter: mouse phosphoglycerate kinase 1 promoter
   4584..5303    +  CDS            mAmetrine1.1: photostable yellow fluorescent protein with a large Stokes shift, excitable with violet light (Ai et al., 2008)
   5319..5906    +  misc_feature   WPRE: woodchuck hepatitis virus posttranscriptional regulatory element
   5920..6318    +  CDS            nef (fragment): NEF_HV1BR - Experimental evidence at protein level: Swiss-Prot protein existence level 1. Extracellular Nef protein targets CD4(+) T-lymphocytes for apoptosis by interacting with CXCR4 surface receptors (PubMed:14990729). From Human immunodeficiency virus type 1 group M subtype B (isolate BRU/LAI) (HIV-1).
   6366..6623    +  LTR            5' LTR (truncated): truncated 5' long terminal repeat (LTR) from HIV-1
   6776..6792    -  protein_bind   lac operator: The lac repressor binds to the lac operator to inhibit transcription in E. coli. This inhibition can be relieved by adding lactose or isopropyl-β-D-thiogalactopyranoside (IPTG). lac repressor encoded by lacI
   6800..6830    -  promoter       lac promoter: promoter for the E. coli lac operon
   6845..6866    -  protein_bind   CAP binding site: CAP binding activates transcription in the presence of cAMP. E. coli catabolite activator protein
   6879..6971    -  CDS            lacI (fragment): lac repressor; lacI; The lac repressor binds to the lac operator to inhibit transcription in E. coli. This inhibition can be relieved by adding lactose or isopropyl-β-D-thiogalactopyranoside (IPTG).
   7154..7742    -  rep_origin     ori: high-copy-number ColE1/pMB1/pBR322/pUC origin of replication
   7913..8773    -  CDS            AmpR: β-lactamase; bla; confers resistance to ampicillin, carbenicillin, and related antibiotics
   8774..8878    -  promoter       AmpR promoter: bla
   8926..9060    +  polyA_signal   SV40 poly(A) signal: SV40 polyadenylation signal
   9227..328     +  CDS            nef (fragment) (across the origin): NEF_HV1BR - Experimental evidence at protein level: Swiss-Prot protein existence level 1. Extracellular Nef protein targets CD4(+) T-lymphocytes for apoptosis by interacting with CXCR4 surface receptors (PubMed:14990729). From Human immunodeficiency virus type 1 group M subtype B (isolate BRU/LAI) (HIV-1).
>Addgene plasmid #205661 | LBAPAW | addgene full sequence | sequence record 409385 | Addgene NGS Result
GGAAGGGCTAATTCACTCCCAAAGAAGACAAGATATCCTTGATCTGTGGATCTACCACACACAAGGCTAC
TTCCCTGATTAGCAGAACTACACACCAGGGCCAGGGGTCAGATATCCACTGACCTTTGGATGGTGCTACA
AGCTAGTACCAGTTGAGCCAGATAAGGTAGAAGAGGCCAATAAAGGAGAGAACACCAGCTTGTTACACCC
TGTGAGCCTGCATGGGATGGATGACCCGGAGAGAGAAGTGTTAGAGTGGAGGTTTGACAGCCGCCTAGCA
TTTCATCACGTGGCCCGAGAGCTGCATCCGGAGTACTTCAAGAACTGCTGATATCGAGCTTGCTACAAGG
GACTTTCCGCTGGGGACTTTCCAGGGAGGCGTGGCCTGGGCGGGACTGGGGAGTGGCGAGCCCTCAGATC
CTGCATATAAGCAGCTGCTTTTTGCCTGTACTGGGTCTCTCTGGTTAGACCAGATCTGAGCCTGGGAGCT
CTCTGGCTAACTAGGGAACCCACTGCTTAAGCCTCAATAAAGCTTGCCTTGAGTGCTTCAAGTAGTGTGT
GCCCGTCTGTTGTGTGACTCTGGTAACTAGAGATCCCTCAGACCCTTTTAGTCAGTGTGGAAAATCTCTA
GCAGTGGCGCCCGAACAGGGACTTGAAAGCGAAAGGGAAACCAGAGGAGCTCTCTCGACGCAGGACTCGG
CTTGCTGAAGCGCGCACGGCAAGAGGCGAGGGGCGGCGACTGGTGAGTACGCCAAAAATTTTGACTAGCG
GAGGCTAGAAGGAGAGAGATGGGTGCGAGAGCGTCAGTATTAAGCGGGGGAGAATTAGATCGCGATGGGA
AAAAATTCGGTTAAGGCCAGGGGGAAAGAAAAAATATAAATTAAAACATATAGTATGGGCAAGCAGGGAG
CTAGAACGATTCGCAGTTAATCCTGGCCTGTTAGAAACATCAGAAGGCTGTAGACAAATACTGGGACAGC
TACAACCATCCCTTCAGACAGGATCAGAAGAACTTAGATCATTATATAATACAGTAGCAACCCTCTATTG
TGTGCATCAAAGGATAGAGATAAAAGACACCAAGGAAGCTTTAGACAAGATAGAGGAAGAGCAAAACAAA
AGTAAGACCACCGCACAGCAAGCGGCCGGCCGCTGATCTTCAGACCTGGAGGAGGAGATATGAGGGACAA
TTGGAGAAGTGAATTATATAAATATAAAGTAGTAAAAATTGAACCATTAGGAGTAGCACCCACCAAGGCA
AAGAGAAGAGTGGTGCAGAGAGAAAAAAGAGCAGTGGGAATAGGAGCTTTGTTCCTTGGGTTCTTGGGAG
CAGCAGGAAGCACTATGGGCGCAGCGTCAATGACGCTGACGGTACAGGCCAGACAATTATTGTCTGGTAT
AGTGCAGCAGCAGAACAATTTGCTGAGGGCTATTGAGGCGCAACAGCATCTGTTGCAACTCACAGTCTGG
GGCATCAAGCAGCTCCAGGCAAGAATCCTGGCTGTGGAAAGATACCTAAAGGATCAACAGCTCCTGGGGA
TTTGGGGTTGCTCTGGAAAACTCATTTGCACCACTGCTGTGCCTTGGAATGCTAGTTGGAGTAATAAATC
TCTGGAACAGATTTGGAATCACACGACCTGGATGGAGTGGGACAGAGAAATTAACAATTACACAAGCTTA
ATACACTCCTTAATTGAAGAATCGCAAAACCAGCAAGAAAAGAATGAACAAGAATTATTGGAATTAGATA
AATGGGCAAGTTTGTGGAATTGGTTTAACATAACAAATTGGCTGTGGTATATAAAATTATTCATAATGAT
AGTAGGAGGCTTGGTAGGTTTAAGAATAGTTTTTGCTGTACTTTCTATAGTGAATAGAGTTAGGCAGGGA
TATTCACCATTATCGTTTCAGACCCACCTCCCAACCCCGAGGGGACCCGACAGGCCCGAAGGAATAGAAG
AAGAAGGTGGAGAGAGAGACAGAGACAGATCCATTCGATTAGTGAACGGATCTCGACGGTATCGCCTTTA
AAAGAAAAGGGGGGATTGGGGGGTACAGTGCAGGGGAAAGAATAGTAGACATAATAGCAACAGACATACA
AACTAAAGAATTACAAAAACAAATTACAAAAATTCAAAATTTTCGGGTTTATTACAGGGACAGCAGAGAT
CCAGTTTATCGATAGTCGTTACATAACTTACGGTAAATGGCCCGCCTGGCTGACCGCCCAACGACCCCCG
CCCATTGACGTCAATAGTAACGCCAATAGGGACTTTCCATTGACGTCAATGGGTGGAGTATTTACGGTAA
ACTGCCCACTTGGCAGTACATCAAGTGTATCATATGCCAAGTACGCCCCCTATTGACGTCAATGACGGTA
AATGGCCCGCCTGGCATTGTGCCCAGTACATGACCTTATGGGACTTTCCTACTTGGCAGTACATCTACGT
ATTAGTCATCGCTATTACCATGGTCGAGGTGAGCCCCACGTTCTGCTTCACTCTCCCCATCTCCCCCCCC
TCCCCACCCCCAATTTTGTATTTATTTATTTTTTAATTATTTTGTGCAGCGATGGGGGCGGGGGGGGGGG
GGGGGCGCGCGCCAGGCGGGGCGGGGCGGGGCGAGGGGCGGGGCGGGGCGAGGCGGAGAGGTGCGGCGGC
AGCCAATCAGAGCGGCGCGCTCCGAAAGTTTCCTTTTATGGCGAGGCGGCGGCGGCGGCGGCCCTATAAA
AAGCGAAGCGCGCGGCGGGCGGGAGTCGCTGCGACGCTGCCTTCGCCCCGTGCCCCGCTCCGCCGCCGCC
TCGCGCCGCCCGCCCCGGCTCTGACTGACCGCGTTACTCCCACAGGTGAGCGGGCGGGACGGCCCTTCTC
CTCCGGGCTGTAATTAGCTGAGCAAGAGGTAAGGGTTTAAGGGATGGTTGGTTGGTGGGGTATTAATGTT
TAATTACCTGTTTTACAGGCCTGAAATCACTTGGTTTTAGGTTGGAGCGCTTCGACTAGGGATAACAGGG
TAATTGTTTGAATGAGGCTTCAGTACTTTACAGAATCGTTGCCTGCACATCTTGGAAACACTTGCTGGGA
TTACTTCGACTTCTTAACCCAACAGAAGGCTCGAGAAGGTATATTGCTGTTGACAGGATCCACATTAACA
ACTTTAAGTCCAGCAATTTGAGTTAAGGGTGTTGCTCTCAATGATTTCACTAATGGTTCAATTTTTAATT
TCTTTTCTTCTGGTTCAAAATTCAAGTTTCAAGTGAAAGTGTAATATGCACCCATTTCTTTCAATAAATC
TTCTAAATAGTCCACTAATGTTTTATTTTGTTTTTTACAAAATCAAGCAGCCTCTGCTATCAATATAGAA
CCTTGTATTCCATCTTTATCTCTAGCTGAGTCATCAATTACATATCCATAACTTTCTTCATAAGCAAAAA
CAAAATTTAATCCGTTATCTTCTTCTTTAGCAATTTCTCTACCCATTCATTTCAATCCAGTTAAAGTTTT
TACAATCTTAACTCCATATTTTTCCTGAGCGATTCTATCACCCAAATCACTTGTTACAAAACTTGAATAT
AGAGCCGGATTTTTTGGAATGCTATTTAAGCGTTTTAGATTTGATAATTTTCAATCAATTAAAATTGGTC
CTGTTTGATTTCCATCTAATCTTACAAAATGACCATCATGTTTTATTGCCATTCCAAATCTGTCAGCATC
TGGGTCATTCATAATAATAATATCTGCATCATGTTTAATACCATATTCAAGCGGTATTTTTCATGCAGGA
TCAAATTCTGGATTTGGATTTACAACATTTTTCAATGTTTCATCTTCAAATGCACGATCTTCACCCTCAA
TAACGTTATATCCTGATTCACGTAATCTTTTTGGGGTAAATTTAGTTCCTGTTCCATTAACTGCGCTAAA
AATAGGGCCCTGCCTCGGACTTCAAGGGGCTAGAATTCGAGCAATTATCTTGTTTACTAAAACTGAATAC
CTTGCTATCTCTTTGATACATTTTTACAAAGCTGAATTAAAATGGTATAAATTAAATCACTTTTTTCAAT
TCTACCGGGTAGGGGAGGCGCTTTTCCCAAGGCAGTCTGGAGCATGCGCTTTAGCAGCCCCGCTGGGCAC
TTGGCGCTACACAAGTGGCCTCTGGCCTCGCACACATTCCACATCCACCGGTAGGCGCCAACCGGCTCCG
TTCTTTGGTGGCCCCTTCGCGCCACCTTCTACTCCTCCCCTAGTCAGGAAGTTCCCCCCCGCCCCGCAGC
TCGCGTCGTGCAGGACGTGACAAATGGAAGTAGCACGTCTCACTAGTCTCGTGCAGATGGACAGCACCGC
TGAGCAATGGAAGCGGGTAGGCCTTTGGGGCAGCGGCCAATAGCAGCTTTGCTCCTTCGCTTTCTGGGCT
CAGAGGCTGGGAAGGGGTGGGTCCGGGGGCGGGCTCAGGGGCGGGCTCAGGGGCGGGGCGGGCGCCCGAA
GGTCCTCCGGAGGCCCGGCATTCTGCACGCTTCAAAAGCGCACGTCTGCCGCGCTGTTCTCCTCTTCCTC
ATCTCCGGGCCTTTCGACCTTTAATTAACCACCATGGTGAGCAAGGGCGAGGAGCTGTTCACCGGGGTGG
TGCCCATCCTGGTCGAGCTGGACGGCGACGTAAACGGCCACAGGTTCAGCGTGCGCGGCGAGGGCGAGGG
CGATGCCACCAACGGCAAGCTGACCCTGAAGTTCATCTGCACCTCCGGCGAGCTGCCCGTGCCCTGGCCC
ACCCTCGTGACCACCCTGTCTTACGGCGTGCAGTGCTTCGCCCGCTACCCCGACCACATGAAGCAGCACG
ACTTCTTCAAGTCCGCCATGCCCGAAGGCTACGTCCAGGAGCGCACCATCTCCTTCAAGGACGACGGCAG
CTACAGGACCCGCGCCGAGGTGAAGTTCGAGGGCGACACCCTGGTGAACCGCATCGAGCTGAAGGGCATC
GACTTCAAGGAGGACGGCAACATCCTGGGGCACAAGCTGGAGTACAACATGAACGCTTGGGACGCTTATA
TCACGGCCGACAAGCAGAAGAACGGCATCAAAGCGAACTTCAAGATCGAGCACAACGTCAAGGACGGCGG
CGTGCAGCTCGCCGACGCTTACCAGCAGAACACCCCCATCGGCGACGGCTCCGTGCTGCTGCCTGACAAC
CACTACCTGAGCTTCCAGAGCAAGCTGTTCAAAGACCCCAACGAGCAGCGCGATCACATGGTCCTGCTGG
AGTTCGTTACCGCCGCCGGGATAACTCCCGGCATGGACGAGCTGTACAAGTAAGTTTAAACAATAAACAT
CAACCTCTGGATTACAAAATTTGTGAAAGATTGACTGGTATTCTTAACTATGTTGCTCCTTTTACGCTAT
GTGGATACGCTGCTTTAATGCCTTTGTATCATGCTATTGCTTCCCGTATGGCTTTCATTTTCTCCTCCTT
GTATAAATCCTGGTTGCTGTCTCTTTATGAGGAGTTGTGGCCCGTTGTCAGGCAACGTGGCGTGGTGTGC
ACTGTGTTTGCTGACGCAACCCCCACTGGTTGGGGCATTGCCACCACCTGTCAGCTCCTTTCCGGGACTT
TCGCTTTCCCCCTCCCTATTGCCACGGCGGAACTCATCGCCGCCTGCCTTGCCCGCTGCTGGACAGGGGC
TCGGCTGTTGGGCACTGACAATTCCGTGGTGTTGTCGGGGAAGCTGACGTCCTTTCCATGGCTGCTCGCC
TGTGTTGCCACCTGGATTCTGCGCGGGACGTCCTTCTGCTACGTCCCTTCGGCCCTCAATCCAGCGGACC
TTCCTTCCCGCGGCCTGCTGCCGGCTCTGCGGCCTCTTCCGCGTCTTCGCCTTCGCCCTCAGACGAGTCG
GATCTCCCTTTGGGCCGCCTCCCCGCCTGGCCTGCAGGGGTACCTTTAAGACCAATGACTTACAAGGCAG
CTGTAGATCTTAGCCACTTTTTAAAAGAAAAGAGGGGACTGGAAGGGCTAATTCACTCCCAACGAAGACA
AGATATCCTTGATCTGTGGATCTACCACACACAAGGCTACTTCCCTGATTAGCAGAACTACACACCAGGG
CCAGGGGTCAGATATCCACTGACCTTTGGATGGTGCTACAAGCTAGTACCAGTTGAGCCAGATAAGGTAG
AAGAGGCCAATAAAGGAGAGAACACCAGCTTGTTACACCCTGTGAGCCTGCATGGGATGGATGACCCGGA
GAGAGAAGTGTTAGAGTGGAGGTTTGACAGCCGCCTAGCATTTCATCACGTGGCCCGAGAGCTGCATCCG
GAGTACTTCAAGAACTGCTGATATCGAGCTTGCTACAAGGGACTTTCCGCTGGGGACTTTCCAGGGAGGC
GTGGCCTGGGCGGGACTGGGGAGTGGCGAGCCCTCAGATCCTGCATATAAGCAGCTGCTTTTTGCCTGTA
CTGGGTCTCTCTGGTTAGACCAGATCTGAGCCTGGGAGCTCTCTGGCTAACTAGGGAACCCACTGCTTAA
GCCTCAATAAAGCTTGCCTTGAGTGCTTCAAGTAGTGTGTGCCCGTCTGTTGTGTGACTCTGGTAACTAG
AGATCCCTCAGACCCTTTTAGTCAGTGTGGAAAATCTCTAGCAGTAGTAGTTCATGTCATCTTATTATTC
AGTATTTATAACTTGCAAAGAAATGAATATCAGAGAGTGAGAGGCCTTGACATTGCTAGCGTTTTACCGT
CGACCTCTAGCTAGAGCTTGGCGTAATCATGGTCATAGCTGTTTCCTGTGTGAAATTGTTATCCGCTCAC
AATTCCACACAACATACGAGCCGGAAGCATAAAGTGTAAAGCCTGGGGTGCCTAATGAGTGAGCTAACTC
ACATTAATTGCGTTGCGCTCACTGCCCGCTTTCCAGTCGGGAAACCTGTCGTGCCAGCTGCATTAATGAA
TCGGCCAACGCGCGGGGAGAGGCGGTTTGCGTATTGGGCGCTCTTCCGCTTCCTCGCTCACTGACTCGCT
GCGCTCGGTCGTTCGGCTGCGGCGAGCGGTATCAGCTCACTCAAAGGCGGTAATACGGTTATCCACAGAA
TCAGGGGATAACGCAGGAAAGAACATGTGAGCAAAAGGCCAGCAAAAGGCCAGGAACCGTAAAAAGGCCG
CGTTGCTGGCGTTTTTCCATAGGCTCCGCCCCCCTGACGAGCATCACAAAAATCGACGCTCAAGTCAGAG
GTGGCGAAACCCGACAGGACTATAAAGATACCAGGCGTTTCCCCCTGGAAGCTCCCTCGTGCGCTCTCCT
GTTCCGACCCTGCCGCTTACCGGATACCTGTCCGCCTTTCTCCCTTCGGGAAGCGTGGCGCTTTCTCATA
GCTCACGCTGTAGGTATCTCAGTTCGGTGTAGGTCGTTCGCTCCAAGCTGGGCTGTGTGCACGAACCCCC
CGTTCAGCCCGACCGCTGCGCCTTATCCGGTAACTATCGTCTTGAGTCCAACCCGGTAAGACACGACTTA
TCGCCACTGGCAGCAGCCACTGGTAACAGGATTAGCAGAGCGAGGTATGTAGGCGGTGCTACAGAGTTCT
TGAAGTGGTGGCCTAACTACGGCTACACTAGAAGAACAGTATTTGGTATCTGCGCTCTGCTGAAGCCAGT
TACCTTCGGAAAAAGAGTTGGTAGCTCTTGATCCGGCAAACAAACCACCGCTGGTAGCGGTGGTTTTTTT
GTTTGCAAGCAGCAGATTACGCGCAGAAAAAAAGGATCTCAAGAAGATCCTTTGATCTTTTCTACGGGGT
CTGACGCTCAGTGGAACGAAAACTCACGTTAAGGGATTTTGGTCATGAGATTATCAAAAAGGATCTTCAC
CTAGATCCTTTTAAATTAAAAATGAAGTTTTAAATCAATCTAAAGTATATATGAGTAAACTTGGTCTGAC
AGTTACCAATGCTTAATCAGTGAGGCACCTATCTCAGCGATCTGTCTATTTCGTTCATCCATAGTTGCCT
GACTCCCCGTCGTGTAGATAACTACGATACGGGAGGGCTTACCATCTGGCCCCAGTGCTGCAATGATACC
GCGAGACCCACGCTCACCGGCTCCAGATTTATCAGCAATAAACCAGCCAGCCGGAAGGGCCGAGCGCAGA
AGTGGTCCTGCAACTTTATCCGCCTCCATCCAGTCTATTAATTGTTGCCGGGAAGCTAGAGTAAGTAGTT
CGCCAGTTAATAGTTTGCGCAACGTTGTTGCCATTGCTACAGGCATCGTGGTGTCACGCTCGTCGTTTGG
TATGGCTTCATTCAGCTCCGGTTCCCAACGATCAAGGCGAGTTACATGATCCCCCATGTTGTGCAAAAAA
GCGGTTAGCTCCTTCGGTCCTCCGATCGTTGTCAGAAGTAAGTTGGCCGCAGTGTTATCACTCATGGTTA
TGGCAGCACTGCATAATTCTCTTACTGTCATGCCATCCGTAAGATGCTTTTCTGTGACTGGTGAGTACTC
AACCAAGTCATTCTGAGAATAGTGTATGCGGCGACCGAGTTGCTCTTGCCCGGCGTCAATACGGGATAAT
ACCGCGCCACATAGCAGAACTTTAAAAGTGCTCATCATTGGAAAACGTTCTTCGGGGCGAAAACTCTCAA
GGATCTTACCGCTGTTGAGATCCAGTTCGATGTAACCCACTCGTGCACCCAACTGATCTTCAGCATCTTT
TACTTTCACCAGCGTTTCTGGGTGAGCAAAAACAGGAAGGCAAAATGCCGCAAAAAAGGGAATAAGGGCG
ACACGGAAATGTTGAATACTCATACTCTTCCTTTTTCAATATTATTGAAGCATTTATCAGGGTTATTGTC
TCATGAGCGGATACATATTTGAATGTATTTAGAAAAATAAACAAATAGGGGTTCCGCGCACATTTCCCCG
AAAAGTGCCACCTGACGTCGACGGATCGGGAGATCAACTTGTTTATTGCAGCTTATAATGGTTACAAATA
AAGCAATAGCATCACAAATTTCACAAATAAAGCATTTTTTTCACTGCATTCTAGTTGTGGTTTGTCCAAA
CTCATCAATGTATCTTATCATGTCTGGATCAACTGGATAACTCAAGCTAACCAAAATCATCCCAAACTTC
CCACCCCATACCCTATTACCACTGCCAATTACCTGTGGTTTCATTTACTCTAAACCTGTGATTCCTCTGA
ATTATTTTCATTTTAAAGAAATTGTATTTGTTAAATATGTACTACAAACTTAGTAGTT
